>Addgene plasmid #35481 | pRS40P | depositor full sequence | sequence record 50877 | Author sequence
TCGCGCGTTTCGGTGATGACGGTGAAAACCTCTGACACATGCAGCTCCCGGAGACGGTCACAGCTTGTCT
GTAAGCGGATGCCGGGAGCAGACAAGCCCGTCAGGGCGCGTCAGCGGGTGTTGGCGGGTGTCGGGGCTGG
CTTAACTATGCGGCATCAGAGCAGATTGTACTGAGAGTGCACCATAATCATCGATGAATTCGAGCTCGTT
TTCGACACTGGATGGCGGCGTTAGTATCGAATCGACAGCAGTATAGCGACCAGCATTCACATACGATTGA
CGCATGATATTACCTTCTGCGCACTTAACTTCGCATCTGGGCAGATGATGTCGAGGCGAAAAAAAATATA
AATCACGCTAACATTTGATTAGAATAGAACAACTACAATATAAAAAAACTATACAAATGACAAGTTCTTG
AAAACAAGAATCTTTTTATTGTCAGTACTGATTAGATCTGTGTGACGGGCCGGACGGGGCGGAGCGGGGC
CGGCAGCTCGAAGTCGCGCTGCCAGAACCCCACGTCGTGCCAGCCCCCGTGCTTGTAGCCGGCTGCCCGC
AGCGTCCCGCGCGCGGTGTATCCGAGCGCCTCGTGCAGGCGCACGCTCGGGTCGTTGGGCAGTCCGATGA
CGGCGACCACGCTCTTGAAGCCCTGGGCCTCCATGGACTTCAGCAGGTGGGTGTAGAGGTTGGAGCCCAG
TCCGAGCCGCTGGTGCCGGTGGGAGACGTACACCGTCGACTCGACGGTCCAGTCGTAGGCGTTGCGGGCC
TTCCAGGGGCCGGCGTAGGCGATGCCGGCGACGACGCCCTCCACCTCGGCGACGAGCCAGGGGTAGCGGT
CCTGGAGGCGCTCCAGGTCGTCGATCCACTCCTGCGGAGTCTGCGGCTCCGTACGGAAGTTGACCGTGCT
CGTCTCGATGTAGTGATTGACGATGTCGCAGACCGCCGCCATGTCGGCGGCGGTGGCGGGACGGATCTCG
ACCGGGCGTCGTTCTGGGCTACCCATGGTTGTTTATGTTCGGATGTGATGTGAGAACTGTATCCTAGCAA
GATTTTAAAAGGAAGTATATGAAAGAAGAACCTCAGTGGCAAATCCTAACCTTTTATATTTCTCTACAGG
GGCGCGGCGTGGGGACAATTCAACGCGTCTGTGAGGGGAGCGTTTCCCTGCTCGCAGGTCTGCAGCGAGG
AGCCGTAATTTTTGCTTCGCGCCGTGCGGCCATCAAAATGTATGGATGCAAATGATTATACATGGGGATG
TATGGGCTAAATGTACGGGCGACAGTCACATCATGCCCCTGAGCTGCGCACGTCAAGACTGTCAAGGAGG
GTATTCTGGGCCTCCATGTCGCTGGCCGGGTGACCCGGCGGGGACGAGGCAAGCTAAACAGATCTGGCGC
GCCTTAATTAACCCTATGCGGTGTGAAATACCGCACAGATGCGTAAGGAGAAAATACCGCATCAGGAAAT
TGTAAGCGTTAATATTTTGTTAAAATTCGCGTTAAATTTTTGTTAAATCAGCTCATTTTTTAACCAATAG
GCCGAAATCGGCAAAATCCCTTATAAATCAAAAGAATAGACCGAGATAGGGT
[37 nt withheld, positions 1593-1629]
AAAGAACGTGGACTCCAACGTCAAAGG
[49 nt withheld, positions 1657-1705]
T
[91 nt withheld, positions 1707-1797]
G
[124 nt withheld, positions 1799-1922]
CCATTCGCCATTCAGGCTGCGCAACTGTTGGGAAGGGCGATCGGTGCGGGCCTCTTCGCTATTACGCCAG
CTGGCGAAAGGGGGATGTGCTGCAAGGCGATTAAGTTGGGTAACGCCAGGGTTTTCCCAGTCACGACGTT
GTAAAACGACGGCCAGTGAGCGCGCGTAATACGACTCACTATAGGGCGAATTGGGTACCGGGCCCCCCCT
CGAGGTCGACGGTATCGATAAGCTTGATATCGAATTCCTGCAGCCCGGGGGATCCACTAGTTCTAGAGCG
GCCGCCACCGCGGTGGAGCTCCAGCTTTTGTTCCCTTTAGTGAGGGTTAATTGCGCGCTTGGCGTAATCA
TGGTCATAGCTGTTTCCTGTGTGAAATTGTTATCCGCTCACAATTCCACACAACATACGAGCCGGAAGCA
TAAAGTGTAAAGCCTGGGGTGCCTAATGAGTGAGCTAACTCACATTAATTGCGTTGCGCTCACTGCCCGC
TTTCCAGTCGGGAAACCTGTCGTGCCAGCTGCATTAATGAATCGGCCAACGCGCGGGGAGAGGCGGTTTG
CGTATTGGGCGCTCTTCCGCTTCCTCGCTCACTGACTCGCTGCGCTCGGTCGTTCGGCTGCGGCGAGCGG
TATCAGCTCACTCAAAGGCGGTAATACGGTTATCCACAGAATCAGGGGATAACGCAGGAAAGAACATGTG
AGCAAAAGGCCAGCAAAAGGCCAGGAACCGTAAAAAGGCCGCGTTGCTGGCGTTTTTCCATAGGCTCCGC
CCCCCTGACGAGCATCACAAAAATCGACGCTCAAGTCAGAGGTGGCGAAACCCGACAGGACTATAAAGAT
ACCAGGCGTTTCCCCCTGGAAGCTCCCTCGTGCGCTCTCCTGTTCCGACCCTGCCGCTTACCGGATACCT
GTCCGCCTTTCTCCCTTCGGGAAGCGTGGCGCTTTCTCATAGCTCACGCTGTAGGTATCTCAGTTCGGTG
TAGGTCGTTCGCTCCAAGCTGGGCTGTGTGCACGAACCCCCCGTTCAGCCCGACCGCTGCGCCTTATCCG
GTAACTATCGTCTTGAGTCCAACCCGGTAAGACACGACTTATCGCCACTGGCAGCAGCCACTGGTAACAG
GATTAGCAGAGCGAGGTATGTAGGCGGTGCTACAGAGTTCTTGAAGTGGTGGCCTAACTACGGCTACACT
AGAAGAACAGTATTTGGTATCTGCGCTCTGCTGAAGCCAGTTACCTTCGGAAAAAGAGTTGGTAGCTCTT
GATCCGGCAAACAAACCACCGCTGGTAGCGGTGGTTTTTTTGTTTGCAAGCAGCAGATTACGCGCAGAAA
AAAAGGATCTCAAGAAGATCCTTTGATCTTTTCTACGGGGTCTGACGCTCAGTGGAACGAAAACTCACGT
TAAGGGATTTTGGTCATGAGATTATCAAAAAGGATCTTCACCTAGATCCTTTTAAATTAAAAATGAAGTT
TTAAATCAATCTAAAGTATATATGAGTAAACTTGGTCTGACAGTTACCAATGCTTAATCAGTGAGGCACC
TATCTCAGCGATCTGTCTATTTCGTTCATCCATAGTTGCCTGACTCCCCGTCGTGTAGATAACTACGATA
CGGGAGGGCTTACCATCTGGCCCCAGTGCTGCAATGATACCGCGAGACCCACGCTCACCGGCTCCAGATT
TATCAGCAATAAACCAGCCAGCCGGAAGGGCCGAGCGCAGAAGTGGTCCTGCAACTTTATCCGCCTCCAT
CCAGTCTATTAATTGTTGCCGGGAAGCTAGAGTAAGTAGTTCGCCAGTTAATAGTTTGCGCAACGTTGTT
GCCATTGCTACAGGCATCGTGGTGTCACGCTCGTCGTTTGGTATGGCTTCATTCAGCTCCGGTTCCCAAC
GATCAAGGCGAGTTACATGATCCCCCATGTTGTGCAAAAAAGCGGTTAGCTCCTTCGGTCCTCCGATCGT
TGTCAGAAGTAAGTTGGCCGCAGTGTTATCACTCATGGTTATGGCAGCACTGCATAATTCTCTTACTGTC
ATGCCATCCGTAAGATGCTTTTCTGTGACTGGTGAGTACTCAACCAAGTCATTCTGAGAATAGTGTATGC
GGCGACCGAGTTGCTCTTGCCCGGCGTCAATACGGGATAATACCGCGCCACATAGCAGAACTTTAAAAGT
GCTCATCATTGGAAAACGTTCTTCGGGGCGAAAACTCTCAAGGATCTTACCGCTGTTGAGATCCAGTTCG
ATGTAACCCACTCGTGCACCCAACTGATCTTCAGCATCTTTTACTTTCACCAGCGTTTCTGGGTGAGCAA
AAACAGGAAGGCAAAATGCCGCAAAAAAGGGAATAAGGGCGACACGGAAATGTTGAATACTCATACTCTT
CCTTTTTCAATATTATTGAAGCATTTATCAGGGTTATTGTCTCATGAGCGGATACATATTTGAATGTATT
TAGAAAAATAAACAAATAGGGGTTCCGCGCACATTTCCCCGAAAAGTGCCACCTGACGTCTAAGAAACCA
TTATTATCATGACATTAACCTATAAAAATAGGCGTATCACGAGGCCCTTTCGTC
Features (pLannotate 1.2.2; 18 found; start..end, strand, type, name):
    137..186     +  misc_feature   bom (fragment): basis of mobility region from pBR322
    249..446     -  terminator     TEF terminator: Ashbya gossypii TEF terminator
    500..952     -  CDS            BlpR: phosphinothricin acetyltransferase; Streptomyces viridochromogenes pat1; confers resistance to bialaphos or phosphinothricin
   1007..1350    -  promoter       TEF promoter: Ashbya gossypii TEF promoter
   1415..1466    +  misc_feature   bom (fragment): basis of mobility region from pBR322
   1494..1922    -  rep_origin     f1 ori (sequence partly withheld): f1 bacteriophage origin of replication; arrow indicates direction of (+) strand synthesis
   1926..2081    -  CDS            lacZα (fragment): LacZα fragment of β-galactosidase; lacZ fragment
   2089..2107    +  promoter       T7 promoter: promoter for bacteriophage T7 RNA polymerase
   2116..2223    -  misc_feature   MCS: pBluescript multiple cloning site
   2236..2254    -  promoter       T3 promoter: promoter for bacteriophage T3 RNA polymerase
   2299..2315    -  protein_bind   lac operator: The lac repressor binds to the lac operator to inhibit transcription in E. coli. This inhibition can be relieved by adding lactose or isopropyl-β-D-thiogalactopyranoside (IPTG). lac repressor encoded by lacI
   2323..2353    -  promoter       lac promoter: promoter for the E. coli lac operon
   2368..2389    -  protein_bind   CAP binding site: CAP binding activates transcription in the presence of cAMP. E. coli catabolite activator protein
   2402..2494    -  CDS            lacI (fragment): lac repressor; lacI; The lac repressor binds to the lac operator to inhibit transcription in E. coli. This inhibition can be relieved by adding lactose or isopropyl-β-D-thiogalactopyranoside (IPTG).
   2677..3265    -  rep_origin     ori: high-copy-number ColE1/pMB1/pBR322/pUC origin of replication
   3436..4296    -  CDS            AmpR: β-lactamase; bla; confers resistance to ampicillin, carbenicillin, and related antibiotics
   4297..4401    -  promoter       AmpR promoter: bla
   4496..35      +  CDS            rop (fragment) (across the origin): Rop protein, which maintains plasmids at low copy number; rop
