[The description below was written by a language model from this plasmid's Addgene catalogue record and pLannotate feature annotations shown in this document.]
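Description:
pRS40P is an empty yeast integrating shuttle vector of the pRS40x series, 4,496 bp in size, built for genetic manipulation of Saccharomyces cerevisiae. It has no yeast replication origin or centromere in its annotated features, consistent with its classification as an integrating vector: stable maintenance in yeast depends on recombination of the plasmid into the genome. In E. coli it is propagated as a high-copy plasmid through a ColE1/pUC-type origin and selected with ampicillin via the β-lactamase gene and its native promoter. An f1 origin is also present, which permits production of single-stranded DNA with helper phage. Short annotated fragments of bom, rop and lacI are remnants of the ancestral backbone rather than functional units.

The distinguishing element is the patMX4 dominant drug-resistance cassette, which replaced the kanMX4 cassette of the parent plasmid pRS400. It consists of the Streptomyces viridochromogenes pat gene, encoding phosphinothricin acetyltransferase, flanked by the Ashbya gossypii TEF promoter and TEF terminator. This confers resistance to bialaphos, phosphinothricin or glufosinate in yeast, so selection does not rely on an auxotrophic mutation in the host strain. The cloning region is the pBluescript-type polylinker embedded in a lacZα fragment downstream of the lac promoter, operator and CAP site, an arrangement that normally supports blue/white screening, and it is flanked by T7 and T3 promoters with M13 primer sites for sequencing. No insert is present; the vector is meant to receive a fragment of interest by restriction cloning. The record does not specify a genomic target for integration.
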