Addgene plasmid #35481: pRS40P
Purpose: (Empty Backbone)
Depositing lab: Steven Haase. Depositing organization: Duke University. Publication: New and Redesigned pRS Plasmid Shuttle Vectors for Genetic Manipulation of Saccharomycescerevisiae. Chee MK, Haase SB. G3 (Bethesda). 2012 May;2(5):515-26. Epub 2012 May 1. 10.1534/g3.111.001917 PubMed 22670222.
Backbone
  Vector backbone: pRS40x
  Backbone manufacturer: Stratagene
  Backbone size (bp): 4496
  Vector type: Yeast integrating vector
  Selectable markers: Bialaphos/phosphinothricin/glufosinate
Growth in bacteria
  Bacterial resistance: Ampicillin, 100 μg/mL
  Growth temperature: 37°C
  Growth strain: DH5alpha
  Copy number: High Copy
Gene/Insert
  Cloning method: Restriction Enzyme
  Sequencing primers: 5′ M13 Forward, T7; 3′ M13 Reverse
Resource information
  A portion of this plasmid was derived from a plasmid made by: pRS400 from Jef Boeke and pGM1 from John McCusker
Terms and licenses: Academic/Nonprofit Terms; Industry Terms: Not Available to Industry
Depositor comments: kanMX4 in pRS400 was replaced with patMX4 from pGM1 (essentially the same as pAG29 but with a recloned pat gene).
How to cite: pRS40P was a gift from Steven Haase (Addgene plasmid # 35481 ; http://n2t.net/addgene:35481 ; RRID:Addgene_35481)
