>Addgene plasmid #35481 | pRS40P | addgene partial sequence | sequence record 53746 | M13_pUC_fwd
CGACTCACTATAGGGCGAATTGGGTACCGGGCCCCCCCTCGAGGTCGACGGTATCGATAAGCTTGATATC
GAATTCCTGCAGCCCGGGGGATCCACTAGTTCTAGAGCGGCCGCCACCGCGGTGGAGCTCCAGCTTTTGT
TCCCTTTAGTGAGGGTTAATTGCGCGCTTGGCGTAATCATGGTCATAGCTGTTTCCTGTGTGAAATTGTT
ATCCGCTCACAATTCCACACAACATACGAGCCGGAAGCATAAAGTGTAAAGCCTGGGGTGCCTAATGAGT
GAGCTAACTCACATTAATTGCGTTGCGCTCACTGCCCGCTTTCCAGTCGGGAAACCTGTCGTGCCAGCTG
CATTAATGAATCGGCCAACGCGCGGGGAGAGGCGGTTTGCGTATTGGGCGCTCTTCCGCTTCCTCGCTCA
CTGACTCGCTGCGCTCGGTCGTTCGGCTGCGGCGAGCGGTATCAGCTCACTCAAAGGCGGTAATACGGTT
ATCCACAGAATCAGGGGATAACGCAGGAAAGAACATGTGAGCAAAAGGCCAGCAAAAGGCCAGGAACCGT
AAAAAGGCCGCGTTGCTGGCGTTTTTCCATAGGCTCCGCCCCCCTGACGAGCATCACAAAAATCGACGCT
CAAGTCAGAGGTGGCGAAACCCGACAGGACTATAAAGATACCAGGCGTTTCCCCCTGGAAGCTCCCTCGT
GCGCTCTCCTGTTCCGACCCTGCCGCTTACCGGATACCTGTCCGCCTTTCTCCCTTCGG
