>Addgene plasmid #35481 | pRS40P | addgene partial sequence | sequence record 54180 | pGEX3
AGGGCCTCGTGATACGCCTATTTTTATAGGTTAATGTCATGATAATAATGGTTTCTTAGACGTCAGGTGG
CACTTTTCGGGGAAATGTGCGCGGAACCCCTATTTGTTTATTTTTCTAAATACATTCAAATATGTATCCG
CTCATGAGACAATAACCCTGATAAATGCTTCAATAATATTGAAAAAGGAAGAGTATGAGTATTCAACATT
TCCGTGTCGCCCTTATTCCCTTTTTTGCGGCATTTTGCCTTCCTGTTTTTGCTCACCCAGAAACGCTGGT
GAAAGTAAAAGATGCTGAAGATCAGTTGGGTGCACGAGTGGGTTACATCGAACTGGATCTCAACAGCGGT
AAGATCCTTGAGAGTTTTCGCCCCGAAGAACGTTTTCCAATGATGAGCACTTTTAAAGTTCTGCTATGTG
GCGCGGTATTATCCCGTATTGACGCCGGGCAAGAGCAACTCGGTCGCCGCATACACTATTCTCAGAATGA
CTTGGTTGAGTACTCACCAGTCACAGAAAAGCATCTTACGGATGGCATGACAGTAAGAGAATTATGCAGT
GCTGCCATAACCATGAGTGATAACACTGCGGCCAACTTACTTCTGACAACGATCGGAGGACCGAAGGAGC
TAACCGCTTTTTTGCACAACATGGGGGATCATGTAACTCGCCTTGATCGTTGGGAACCGGAGCTGA
