>Addgene plasmid #35481 | pRS40P | addgene partial sequence | sequence record 54181 | pRSII-F1 5'-CGGCATCAGAGCAGATTGTAC-3'
ATTCGAGCTCGTTTTCGACACTGGATGGCGGCGTTAGTATCGAATCGACAGCAGTATAGCGACCAGCATT
CACATACGATTGACGCATGATATTACCTTCTGCGCACTTAACTTCGCATCTGGGCAGATGATGTCGAGGC
GAAAAAAAATATAAATCACGCTAACATTTGATTAGAATAGAACAACTACAATATAAAAAAACTATACAAA
TGACAAGTTCTTGAAAACAAGAATCTTTTTATTGTCAGTACTGATTAGATCTGTGTGACGGGCCGGACGG
GGCGGAGCGGGGCCGGCAGCTCGAAGTCGCGCTGCCAGAACCCCACGTCGTGCCAGCCCCCGTGCTTGTA
GCCGGCTGCCCGCAGCGTCCCGCGCGCGGTGTATCCGAGCGCCTCGTGCAGGCGCACGCTCGGGTCGTTG
GGCAGTCCGATGACGGCGACCACGCTCTTGAAGCCCTGGGCCTCCATGGACTTCAGCAGGTGGGTGTAGA
GGTTGGAGCCCAGTCCGAGCCGCTGGTGCCGGTGGGAGACGTACACCGTCGACTCGACGGTCCAGTCGTA
GGCGTTGCGGGCCTTCCAGGGGCCGGCGTAGGCGATGCCGGCGACGACGCCCTCCACCTCGGCGACGAGC
CAGGGGTAGCGGTCCTGGAGGCGCTCCAGGTCGTCGATCCACTCCTGCGGAGTCTGCGGCTCCGTACGGA
AGTTGACCGTGCTCGTCTCGATGTAGTGATTGACGATGTCGCAGACCGCCGCCATGTCGGCGGCGGTGGC
GGGACGGATCTCGACCGG
